Addgene plasmid #192914: pPB-cT3G-cERP2-FOXL2
Purpose: Barcoded piggybac transposon vector with Dox-inducible expression of FOXL2
Depositing lab: George Church. Depositing organization: Harvard Medical School. Publication: Directed differentiation of human iPSCs to functional ovarian granulosa-like cells via transcription factor overexpression. Pierson Smela MD, Kramme CC, Fortuna PRJ, Adams JL, Su R, Dong E, Kobayashi M, Brixi G, Kavirayuni VS, Tysinger E, Kohman RE, Shioda T, Chatterjee P, Church GM. Elife. 2023 Feb 21;12:e83291. doi: 10.7554/eLife.83291. PubMed 36803359.
Backbone
  Vector backbone: PB-CT3G-CERP2-MG
  Backbone manufacturer: George Church (Addgene plasmid # 175503)
  Backbone size w/o insert (bp): 6509
  Vector type: Mammalian Expression
  Selectable markers: Puromycin
Growth in bacteria
  Bacterial resistance: Ampicillin, 100 μg/mL
  Growth temperature: 37°C
  Growth strain: DH5alpha
  Copy number: High Copy
Gene/Insert
  Gene/Insert name: FOXL2
  Species: H. sapiens (human)
  Insert size (bp): 1139
  Entrez Gene: FOXL2 (a.k.a. BPES, BPES1, PFRK, PINTO, POF3)
  Promoter: TET3G-miniCMV
  Cloning method: Gateway Cloning
Terms and licenses: Academic/Nonprofit Terms; Industry Terms: Not Available to Industry
Depositor comments: Also expresses rTTA and puromycin acetyltransferase
How to cite: pPB-cT3G-cERP2-FOXL2 was a gift from George Church (Addgene plasmid # 192914 ; http://n2t.net/addgene:192914 ; RRID:Addgene_192914)
