[The description below was written by a language model from this plasmid's Addgene catalogue record and pLannotate feature annotations shown in this document.]
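Description:
pPB-cT3G-cERP2-FOXL2 is a mammalian expression plasmid built as a piggyBac transposon, designed for stable genomic integration and doxycycline-inducible expression of human FOXL2, a forkhead transcription factor central to ovary differentiation and maintenance. It derives from the PB-CT3G-CERP2-MG backbone, into which the roughly 1.1 kb FOXL2 coding sequence was introduced by Gateway cloning; the insert is accordingly flanked by attB1 and attB2 sites. In bacteria the plasmid replicates from a high-copy ColE1/pUC-type origin and is selected with ampicillin via the β-lactamase gene. The automated feature table does not annotate the piggyBac terminal repeats or the barcode mentioned in the catalogue entry. Several short hits downstream of the insert (3xHA, SNR52 promoter and gRNA scaffold fragments) and in the backbone (lacZα, lacI, rop) are partial matches, so they probably do not represent functional elements.

The payload has two divergently oriented expression units. A third-generation Tet-responsive promoter (TRE3G with a minimal CMV core, split across the numbering origin of the circular map) drives FOXL2, followed by an SV40 polyadenylation signal. On the opposite strand, a CMV enhancer fused to the EF-1α core promoter constitutively drives a reverse tetracycline transactivator followed by puromycin N-acetyltransferase, terminated by a second SV40 poly(A) signal. How the two coding sequences are linked is not annotated. Because the transactivator and the responsive promoter are on the same transposon, a single integration event yields puromycin-selectable cells in which doxycycline switches on FOXL2. The associated work used such vectors for transcription factor overexpression to direct human iPSCs toward ovarian granulosa-like cells.
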