Features (pLannotate 1.2.2; 27 found; start..end, strand, type, name):
      7..53      +  promoter       TRE3GV promoter (fragment): 3rd-generation Tet-responsive promoter that can be activated by binding of Tet-On® 3G, optimized for retroviral and lentiviral vectors
    111..135     +  protein_bind   attB1: mutant version of attB; recombination site for the Gateway® BP reaction BP Clonase™
    142..1269    +  CDS            FOXL2: FOXL2_HUMAN - Experimental evidence at protein level: Swiss-Prot protein existence level 1. Transcriptional regulator. Critical factor essential for ovary differentiation and maintenance, and repression of the genetic program for somatic testis determination. Prevents trans- differentiation of ovary to testis through transcriptional repression of the Sertoli cell-promoting gene SOX9 (By similarity). Has apoptotic activity in ovarian cells. Suppresses ESR1-mediated transcription of PTGS2/COX2 stimulated by tamoxifen (By similarity). Is a regulator of CYP19 expression (By similarity). Participat
   1273..1297    -  protein_bind   attB2: mutant version of attB; recombination site for the Gateway® BP reaction BP Clonase™
   1299..1327    +  CDS            3xHA (fragment): three tandem HA epitope tags
   1365..1387    +  promoter       SNR52 promoter (fragment): promoter for the S. cerevisiae small nucleolar RNA gene SNR52
   1408..1431    +  misc_RNA       gRNA scaffold (fragment): guide RNA scaffold for the Streptococcus pyogenes CRISPR/Cas9 system
   1492..1626    -  polyA_signal   SV40 poly(A) signal: SV40 polyadenylation signal
   1939..2096    +  CDS            lacZα (fragment): LacZα fragment of β-galactosidase; lacZ fragment
   2102..2201    -  misc_feature   bom (fragment): basis of mobility region from pBR322
   2305..2340    -  CDS            rop (fragment): Rop protein, which maintains plasmids at low copy number; rop
   2436..2540    +  promoter       AmpR promoter: bla
   2541..3401    +  CDS            AmpR: β-lactamase; bla; confers resistance to ampicillin, carbenicillin, and related antibiotics
   3572..4160    +  rep_origin     ori: high-copy-number ColE1/pMB1/pBR322/pUC origin of replication
   4343..4435    +  CDS            lacI (fragment): lac repressor; lacI; The lac repressor binds to the lac operator to inhibit transcription in E. coli. This inhibition can be relieved by adding lactose or isopropyl-β-D-thiogalactopyranoside (IPTG).
   4441..4524    +  CDS            lacI (fragment): lac repressor; lacI; The lac repressor binds to the lac operator to inhibit transcription in E. coli. This inhibition can be relieved by adding lactose or isopropyl-β-D-thiogalactopyranoside (IPTG).
   4537..4558    +  protein_bind   CAP binding site: CAP binding activates transcription in the presence of cAMP. E. coli catabolite activator protein
   4573..4603    +  promoter       lac promoter: promoter for the E. coli lac operon
   4611..4627    +  protein_bind   lac operator: The lac repressor binds to the lac operator to inhibit transcription in E. coli. This inhibition can be relieved by adding lactose or isopropyl-β-D-thiogalactopyranoside (IPTG). lac repressor encoded by lacI
   4915..4996    -  polyA_signal   SV40 poly(A) signal: SV40 polyadenylation signal
   5019..5102    -  CDS            large T antigen (fragment): large T antigen from SV40 (simian virus 40)
   5116..5712    -  CDS            pac: PUAC_STRAD - Protein predicted: Swiss-Prot protein existence level 4. Detoxification of puromycin. From Streptomyces alboniger.
   5785..5895    -  CDS            VP48: 3 tandem repeats of the minimal activation domain of herpes simplex virus VP16 (Cheng et al., 2013)
   5825..6522    -  CDS            rtTA3 (fragment): reverse tetracycline transactivator 3 activates expression from Tet-responsive promoters in the presence of doxycycline
   6575..6786    -  promoter       EF-1α core promoter: core promoter for human elongation factor EF-1α
   6787..7166    -  enhancer       CMV enhancer: human cytomegalovirus immediate early enhancer
   7367..7615    +  promoter       TRE3GV promoter (fragment): 3rd-generation Tet-responsive promoter that can be activated by binding of Tet-On® 3G, optimized for retroviral and lentiviral vectors
>Addgene plasmid #192914 | pPB-cT3G-cERP2-FOXL2 | addgene full sequence | sequence record 377018 | Addgene NGS Result
AAGCTTGCCTATATAAGCAGAGCTCGTTTAGTGAACCGTCAGATCGCCTGGAGACGCCATCCACGCTGTT
TTGACCTCCATAGAAGACACCGGGACCGATCCAGCCTACCACAAGTTTGTACAAAAAAGCAGGCTGCCAC
CATGATGGCCAGCTACCCCGAGCCCGAGGACGCGGCGGGGGCCCTGCTGGCCCCAGAGACCGGTCGCACA
GTCAAGGAGCCAGAAGGGCCGCCGCCGAGCCCAGGCAAGGGCGGTGGGGGTGGCGGCGGGACAGCCCCGG
AGAAGCCGGACCCGGCGCAGAAGCCCCCGTACTCGTACGTGGCGCTCATCGCCATGGCGATCCGCGAGAG
CGCGGAGAAGAGGCTCACGCTGTCCGGCATCTACCAGTACATCATCGCGAAGTTCCCGTTCTACGAGAAG
AATAAGAAGGGCTGGCAAAATAGCATCCGCCACAACCTCAGCCTCAACGAGTGCTTCATCAAGGTGCCGC
GCGAGGGCGGCGGCGAGCGCAAGGGCAACTACTGGACGCTGGACCCGGCCTGCGAAGACATGTTCGAGAA
GGGCAACTACCGGCGCCGCCGCCGCATGAAGAGGCCCTTCCGGCCGCCGCCCGCGCACTTCCAGCCCGGC
AAGGGGCTCTTCGGGGCCGGAGGCGCCGCAGGCGGGTGCGGCGTGGCGGGCGCCGGGGCCGACGGCTACG
GCTACCTGGCGCCCCCCAAGTACCTGCAGTCTGGCTTCCTCAACAACTCGTGGCCGCTACCGCAGCCTCC
CTCACCCATGCCCTATGCCTCCTGCCAGATGGCGGCAGCCGCAGCGGCTGCAGCAGCTGCGGCTGCAGCC
GCGGGCCCCGGTAGCCCTGGCGCGGCCGCTGTGGTCAAGGGGCTGGCGGGCCCGGCCGCCTCGTACGGGC
CGTACACACGCGTGCAGAGCATGGCGCTGCCCCCCGGCGTAGTGAACTCGTACAATGGCCTGGGAGGCCC
GCCGGCCGCACCCCCGCCTCCGCCGCACCCCCACCCGCATCCGCACGCACACCATCTGCACGCGGCCGCC
GCACCGCCGCCTGCCCCACCGCACCACGGGGCCGCCGCGCCGCCGCCGGGCCAGCTCAGCCCTGCCAGCC
CAGCCACCGCCGCGCCCCCGGCGCCCGCGCCCACCAGTGCGCCGGGCCTGCAGTTCGCTTGTGCCCGGCA
GCCCGAGCTCGCCATGATGCATTGCTCTTACTGGGACCACGACAGCAAGACCGGCGCGCTGCATTCGCGC
CTCGATCTCTGAACCCAGCTTTCTTGTACAAAGTGGTATACCCATACGATGTTCCAGATTACGCTTAGTA
ATGAGAAATACTCAGAAGATGTCACTCACCATAGTCCGCAGTGAAAGATAAATGATCACTTCTACACGTA
ATTGCCAGTTTTAGAGCTAGAAATAGCAAGTAGGCCACTGAGCAAGAACTATGAATGAGATCTTTAGACA
TATTGCGGCCGCTTTCTCCGCGATCCAGACATGATAAGATACATTGATGAGTTTGGACAAACCAAAACTA
GAATGCAGTGAAAAAAATGCCTTATTTGTGAAATTTGTGATGCTATTGCCTTATTTGTAACCATTATAAG
CTGCAATAAACAAGTTATCTATAACAAGAAAATATATATATAATAAGTTATCACGTAAGTAGAACATGAA
ATAACAATATAATTATCGTATGAGTTAAATCTTAAAAGTCACGTAAAAGATAATCATGCGTCATTTTGAC
TCACGCGGTCGTTATAGTTCAAAATCAGTGACACTTACCGCATTGACAAGCACGCCTCACGGGAGCTCCA
AGCGGCGACTGAGATGTCCTAAATGCACAGCGACGGATTCGCGCTATTTAGAAAGAGAGAGCAATATTTC
AAGAATGCATGCGTCAATTTTACGCAGACTATCTTTCTAGGGTTAAGAATTCACTGGCCGTCGTTTTACA
ACGTCGTGACTGGGAAAACCCTGGCGTTACCCAACTTAATCGCCTTGCAGCACATCCCCCTTTCGCCAGC
TGGCGTAATAGCGAAGAGGCCCGCACCGATCGCCCTTCCCAACAGTTGCGCAGCCTGAATGGCGAATGGC
GCCTGATGCGGTATTTTCTCCTTACGCATCTGTGCGGTATTTCACACCGCATATGGTGCACTCTCAGTAC
AATCTGCTCTGATGCCGCATAGTTAAGCCAGCCCCGACACCCGCCAACACCCGCTGACGCGCCCTGACGG
GCTTGTCTGCTCCCGGCATCCGCTTACAGACAAGCTGTGACCATGTCTCCGGGAGCTGCATGTGTCAGAG
GTTTTCACCGTCATCACCGAAACACGCGAGTTCGAAAGGGCCTCGTGATACGCCTATTTTTATAGGTTAA
TGTCATGATAATAATGGTTTCTTAGACGTCAGGTGGCACTTTTCGGGGAAATGTGCGCGGAACCCCTATT
TGTTTATTTTTCTAAATACATTCAAATATGTATCCGCTCATGAGACAATAACCCTGATAAATGCTTCAAT
AATATTGAAAAAGGAAGAGTATGAGTATTCAACATTTCCGTGTCGCCCTTATTCCCTTTTTTGCGGCATT
TTGCCTTCCTGTTTTTGCTCACCCAGAAACGCTGGTGAAAGTAAAAGATGCTGAAGATCAGTTGGGTGCA
CGAGTGGGTTACATCGAACTGGATCTCAACAGCGGTAAGATCCTTGAGAGTTTTCGCCCCGAAGAACGTT
TTCCAATGATGAGCACTTTTAAAGTTCTGCTATGTGGCGCGGTATTATCCCGTATTGACGCCGGGCAAGA
GCAACTCGGTCGCCGCATACACTATTCTCAGAATGACTTGGTTGAGTACTCACCAGTCACAGAAAAGCAT
CTTACGGATGGCATGACAGTAAGAGAATTATGCAGTGCTGCCATAACCATGAGTGATAACACTGCGGCCA
ACTTACTTCTGACAACGATCGGAGGACCGAAGGAGCTAACCGCTTTTTTGCACAACATGGGGGATCATGT
AACTCGCCTTGATCGTTGGGAACCGGAGCTGAATGAAGCCATACCAAACGACGAGCGTGACACCACGATG
CCTGTAGCAATGGCAACAACGTTGCGCAAACTATTAACTGGCGAACTACTTACTCTAGCTTCCCGGCAAC
AATTAATAGACTGGATGGAGGCGGATAAAGTTGCAGGACCACTTCTGCGCTCGGCCCTTCCGGCTGGCTG
GTTTATTGCTGATAAATCTGGAGCCGGTGAGCGTGGTTCACGCGGTATCATTGCAGCACTGGGGCCAGAT
GGTAAGCCCTCCCGTATCGTAGTTATCTACACGACGGGGAGTCAGGCAACTATGGATGAACGAAATAGAC
AGATCGCTGAGATAGGTGCCTCACTGATTAAGCATTGGTAACTGTCAGACCAAGTTTACTCATATATACT
TTAGATTGATTTAAAACTTCATTTTTAATTTAAAAGGATCTAGGTGAAGATCCTTTTTGATAATCTCATG
ACCAAAATCCCTTAACGTGAGTTTTCGTTCCACTGAGCGTCAGACCCCGTAGAAAAGATCAAAGGATCTT
CTTGAGATCCTTTTTTTCTGCGCGTAATCTGCTGCTTGCAAACAAAAAAACCACCGCTACCAGCGGTGGT
TTGTTTGCCGGATCAAGAGCTACCAACTCTTTTTCCGAAGGTAACTGGCTTCAGCAGAGCGCAGATACCA
AATACTGTTCTTCTAGTGTAGCCGTAGTTAGGCCACCACTTCAAGAACTCTGTAGCACCGCCTACATACC
TCGCTCTGCTAATCCTGTTACCAGTGGCTGCTGCCAGTGGCGATAAGTCGTGTCTTACCGGGTTGGACTC
AAGACGATAGTTACCGGATAAGGCGCAGCGGTCGGGCTGAACGGGGGGTTCGTGCACACAGCCCAGCTTG
GAGCGAACGACCTACACCGAACTGAGATACCTACAGCGTGAGCTATGAGAAAGCGCCACGCTTCCCGAAG
GGAGAAAGGCGGACAGGTATCCGGTAAGCGGCAGGGTCGGAACAGGAGAGCGCACGAGGGAGCTTCCAGG
GGGAAACGCCTGGTATCTTTATAGTCCTGTCGGGTTTCGCCACCTCTGACTTGAGCGTCGATTTTTGTGA
TGCTCGTCAGGGGGGCGGAGCCTATGGAAAAACGCCAGCAACGCGGCCTTTTTACGGTTCCTGGCCTTTT
GCTGGCCTTTTGCTCACATGTTCTTTCCTGCGTTATCCCCTGATTCTGTGGATAACCGTATTACCGCCTT
TGAGTGAGCTGATACCGCTCGCCGCAGCCGAACGACCGAGCGCAGCGAGTCAGTGAGCGAGGAAGCGGAT
GAGCGCCCAATACGCAAACCGCCTCTCACCGCGCGTTGGCCGATTCATTAATGCAGCTGGCACGACAGGT
TTCCCGACTGGAAAGCGGGCAGTGAGCGCAACGCAAACCGCCTCTCCCCGCGCGTTGGCCGATTCATTAA
TGCAGCTGGCACGACAGGTTTCCCGACTGGAAAGCGGGCAGTGAGCGCAACGCAATTAATGTGAGTTAGC
TCACTCATTAGGCACCCCAGGCTTTACACTTTATGCTTCCGGCTCGTATGTTGTGTGGAATTGTGAGCGG
ATAACAATTTCACACAGGAAACAGCTATGACCATGATTACGCCAAGGTCGACTTAACCCTAGAAAGATAA
TCATATTGTGACGTACGTTAAAGATAATCATGCGTAAAATTGACGCATGTGTTTTATCGGTCTGTATATC
GAGGTTTATTTATTAATTTGAATAGATATTAAGTTTTATTATATTTACACTTACATACTAATAATAAATT
CAACAAACAATTTATTTATGTTTATTTATTTATTAAAAAAAAACAAAAACTCAAAATTTCTTCTATAAAG
TAACAAAACTTTTAGCAGTGAAAAAAATGCTTTATTTGTGAAATTTGTGATGCTATTGCTTTATTTGTAA
CCATTATAAGCTGCAATAAACAAGTTAACAACAACAATTGCATTCATTTTATGTTTCAGGTTCAGGGGGA
GGTGTGGGAGGTTTTTTAAAGCAAGTAAAACCTCTACAAATGTGGTATGGCTGATTATGATCCTCTGGAG
ATTCATGCGCCAGGTTTTCTGGTCATGCACCACGTTCGTGGGCCCTCAGGAACCTCCACGTCAGCGGTAA
CTGTGAAGCCCAGTCGCTCGTAAAAAGGAAGATTCCGGGGAGCACTGGTTTCGAGGAACGCCGGCACGCC
AGCCCGTTCCGCGGCCTCAACACCAGGAAGAACGACAGCGCTTCCCAAACCTTTACCTTGGTGATCTGGG
CTGACACCGACAGTGGCAAGAAACCACGCAGGCTCCTTTGGTCTATGAGGAGCCAGCAAGCCCTCCATTT
GCTGTTGTGCCGCCAACCTACTCCCTGACAGCTCGGCCATCCGCGGACCTATTTCCGCGAACACTGCGCC
GGCTTCGACGCTTTCCGGAGTAGTCCAGACCGCAACTGCGGCACCATCGTCCGCAACCCAAACTTTACCA
ATGTCCAGACCCACGCGCGTAAGAAACAGCTCTTGCAACTCAGTTACCCTCTCTATGTGTCTGTCCGGAT
CTACGGTATGGCGGGTCGCTGGATAATCTGCAAATGCTGCGGCAAGTGTTCGGACAGCCCGTGGTACATC
GTCACGGGTAGCGAGCCTAACAGTGGGCTTATATTCCGTCATGGGGCCGGGGTTCTCCTCCACGTCGCCG
GCCTGCTTCAGCAGGCTGAAGTTGGTGGCGCCGCTGCCCCCGGGGAGCATGTCAAGGTCAAAATCGTCAA
GAGCGTCAGCAGGCAGCATATCAAGGTCAAAGTCGTCAAGGGCATCGGCTGGGAGCATGTCTAAGTCAAA
ATCGTCAAGGGCGTCGGTCGGCCCGCCGCTTTCGCACTTTAGCTGTTTCTCCAGGCCACATATGATTAGT
TCCAGGCCGAAAAGGAAGGCAGGTTCGGCTCCCTGCCGGTCGAACAGCTCAATTGCTTGTTTCAGAAGTG
GGGGCATAGAATCGGTGGTAGGTGTCTCTCTTTCCTCTTTTGCTACTTGATGCTCCTGTTCCTCCAATAC
GCAGCCCAGTGTAAAGTGGCCCACGGCGGACAGAGCGTACAGTGCGTTCTCCAGGGAGAAGCCTTGCTGA
CACAGGAACGCGAGCTGATTTTCCAGGGTTTCGTACTGTTTCTCTGTTGGGCGGGTGCCGAGATGCACTT
TAGCCCCGTCACGATGTGAGAGGAGAGCACAGCGGTATGACTTGGCGTTGTTCCGCAGAAAGTCTTGCCA
TGACTCGCCTTCCAGGGGGCAGGAGTGGGTATGATGCCTGTCCAGCATCTCGATTGGCAGGGCATCGAGC
AGGGCCCGCTTGTTCTTCACGTGCCAGTACAGGGTAGGCTGCTCAACTCCCAGCTTTTGAGCGAGTTTCC
TTGTCGTCAGGCCTTCGATACCGACTCCATTGAGTAATTCCAGAGCAGAGTTTATGACTTTGCTCTTGTC
CAGTCTAGACATCTTATCGTCATCGTCTTTGTAATCCATGGTGGCGGATCCCGCGTCACGACACCTGTGT
TCTGGCGGCAAACCCGTTGCGAAAAAGAACGTTCACGGCGACTACTGCACTTATATACGGTTCTCCCCCA
CCCTCGGGAAAAAGGCGGAGCCAGTACACGACATCACTTTCCCAGTTTACCCCGCGCCACCTTCTCTAGG
CACCGGTTCAATTGCCGACCCCTCCCCCCAACTTCTCGGGCACTGTGGGCCATGTGCGCTCTGCCCCATG
GTAATAGCCATGACTAATACGTAGATGTACTGCCAAGTAGGAAAGTGCCATAAGGTCATGTACTGGGCAT
AATGCCAGGCGGGCCATTTACCGTCATTGACGTCAATAGGGGGCGTACTTGGCATATGATACACTTGATG
TACTGCCAAGTGGGCAGTTTACCGTAAATACTCCACCCATTGACGTCAATGGAAAGTGCCTATTGGCGTT
ACTATGGGAACATACGTCATTATTGACGTCAATGGGCGGGGGTCGTTGGGCGGTCAGCCAGGCGGGCCAT
TTACCGTAAGTTATGTAACGCGGAACTCCATATATGGGCTATGAACTAATGACCCCGTAATTGATTACTA
TTAATAACTAGTCAATAATCAATGTCATAAGCTCTAATCGCATAATCGAGCTAAGAGCGATTAATATGCT
TAGCTAGCTTAGCTAAGCTAGATTTCTCTATTCTCCCACAATATATAGCAGCTATTAGCTTAGCAGTCCG
AATACGATCGTCCACGATCCATAAGCGTAACACATTTGAGTAGCGACTGACGGGCACCGGAGCCACTCGA
GTGGAATTATCACCTCGAGTTTACTCCCTATCAGTGATAGAGAACGTATGAAGAGTTTACTCCCTATCAG
TGATAGAGAACGTATGCAGACTTTACTCCCTATCAGTGATAGAGAACGTATAAGGAGTTTACTCCCTATC
AGTGATAGAGAACGTATGACCAGTTTACTCCCTATCAGTGATAGAGAACGTATCTACAGTTTACTCCCTA
TCAGTGATAGAGAACGTATATCCAGTTTACTCCCTATCAGTGATAGAGAACGTAT
